Addgene plasmid #136109: PROM_MpUBE2
Purpose: PROM for cloning with 5UTR_MpUBE2. PROM+5UTR_MpUBE2 has ubiquitous expression in early satges of gemmae development.
Depositing lab: Jim Haseloff. Depositing organization: University of Cambridge. Publication: Systematic tools for reprogramming plant gene expression in a simple model, Marchantia polymorpha. Sauret-Gueto S, Frangedakis E, Silvestri L, Rebmann M, Tomaselli M, Markel K, Delmans M, West A, Patron NJ, Haseloff J. ACS Synth Biol. 2020 Mar 12. doi: 10.1021/acssynbio.9b00511. PubMed 32163700.
Backbone
  Vector backbone: pUAP4
  Vector type: Plant Expression, Synthetic Biology
Growth in bacteria
  Bacterial resistance: Chloramphenicol, 25 μg/mL
  Growth temperature: 37°C
  Growth strain: DH5alpha
  Copy number: High Copy
Gene/Insert
  Gene/Insert name: PROM_MpUBE2 Mapoly0106s0019
  Species: Marchantia polymorpha
  Mutation: BsaI/ SapI domesticated
  Cloning method: Restriction Enzyme; 5′ cloning site BsaI (destroyed during cloning); 3′ cloning site BsaI (destroyed during cloning)
  Sequencing primers: 5′ n/a
Depositor comments: Please visit https://www.biorxiv.org/content/10.1101/2020.02.29.971002v1 for bioRxiv preprint.
How to cite: PROM_MpUBE2 was a gift from Jim Haseloff (Addgene plasmid # 136109 ; http://n2t.net/addgene:136109 ; RRID:Addgene_136109)
