[The description below was written by a language model from this plasmid's Addgene catalogue record and pLannotate feature annotations shown in this document.]
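Description:
PROM_MpUBE2 is a basic DNA part plasmid for plant synthetic biology, carrying a promoter fragment from the Marchantia polymorpha MpUBE2 gene (Mapoly0106s0019) in the pUAP4 acceptor backbone. It is a part-storage vector, not an expression construct: it has no coding sequence, reporter or plant selection marker. It is a 3,853 bp plasmid maintained in E. coli through a high-copy ColE1/pUC-type origin and selected with chloramphenicol, with the cat gene driven by its native cat promoter. Several bacterial transcription terminators are annotated (lambda t0, a his operon terminator and a further putative terminator). Two of them lie on either side of the insert position, where they would be expected to insulate the cloned part from read-through transcription.

The promoter itself is not annotated in either feature table. Both tables, one from the depositor sequence and one from the repository's sequencing, detect the same six backbone features in opposite orientations. They leave an unannotated stretch of roughly 1.8 kb between the his operon terminator and the putative bacterial terminator, which is presumably where the Marchantia fragment sits. The insert has been domesticated to remove internal BsaI and SapI sites, so it is compatible with Type IIS assembly, and the BsaI sites used for its cloning were destroyed in the process. The part is designed to be combined with the companion 5UTR_MpUBE2 part. According to the record, the assembled promoter plus 5′ UTR gives ubiquitous expression in early stages of gemmae development, which makes it useful as a broadly active driver for transgenes or markers in Marchantia.
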