Features (pLannotate 1.2.2; 6 found; start..end, strand, type, name):
      1..98      -  promoter       cat promoter: promoter of the E. coli cat gene encoding chloramphenicol acetyltransferase
    184..227     -  terminator     bacterial terminator: putative bacterial transcription terminator
   2056..2113    +  terminator     his operon terminator: This putative transcriptin terminator from the E. coli his operon has a 2-bp deletion introduced during synthesis. Its efficiency has not been determined.
   2308..2896    -  rep_origin     ori: high-copy-number ColE1/pMB1/pBR322/pUC origin of replication
   3079..3173    -  terminator     lambda t0 terminator: transcription terminator from phage lambda
   3197..3853    -  CDS            cat: CAT_ECOLX - Experimental evidence at protein level: Swiss-Prot protein existence level 1. This enzyme is an effector of chloramphenicol resistance in bacteria. From Escherichia coli. This protein is used as a marker in many commonly used cloning vectors, such as pACYC184.
>Addgene plasmid #136109 | PROM_MpUBE2 | depositor full sequence | sequence record 262764 | PROM_MpUBE2 sequence 3853 bps
TTTAGCTTCCTTAGCTCCTGAAAATCTCGATAACTCAAAAAATACGCCCGGTAGTGATCTTATTTCATTA
TGGTGAAAGTTGGAACCTCTTACGTGCCCGATCAACTCGAGTGCCACCTGACGTCTAAGAAACCATTATT
ATCATGACATTAACCTATAAAAATAGGCGTATCACGAGGCAGAATTTCAGATAAAAAAAATCCTTAGCTT
TCGCTAAGGATGATTTCTGGAATTCGGTCTCAGGAGACGGGGCGGATAAAAATTTTGGCGGTGTTTCCAG
CCCTCCAACCACTAAATGCGAAACCGCCCAACCCAAAACCTCCTTGCGGATAGATCTCGGGTACAGTGTT
TACCGTGCGGGGGGAAACGTGCATGGCATTATTCCGACAGCCTGAACTCAGGTTGGGGGCCGAGCGGGGA
GAAGGCCGCGGTGCGGTCATGACAAGGGAATCGAGTCGCAGGACGTGGAAGCCCAAAGTCGGCGACCCCT
GGCTTCGGAAATCATTGCGTAATCCGGACTTCCCTGCAAGGCCCGGCACGGCCATGATGGCACATGGGTC
ATTCGGTGGGCCGGGGGTGGTCACCGGACTCGAACGTGAGAATAGCATTTCTGGCCATAGGCTCGAACCA
GGCGATCGTAGGTGTGGACATGCTACCGGCAGCGGGATGGGGACCGTCGAAACCGGGCGGACGGACCGGC
AGGTGCGGCAGTCGGGGCCCGAAAGAGGACGACGAGGGCCGGGAAGAACTGGGACGACGGGGGTGACGCG
TCGCGTAGCGTGGAGAAGCAAGGCCCCGAGCGACGGGACGACGAGGCCGGACGTGAGTCTCTGCAGTCCT
CCGCAAGGCACGAACGAAGGGAACGACGAGCGCTGAAAGGGTCGAACAAGTGGACTGTCGCTGCGGCCAG
GATCGACGGGGACCGGGGCTAGCTAGATCGGGGCGACTGACCGACTGACCCTCTGAATGTCCGTCCATCT
GGAAGGGAATTTCGGAGCAGGATTAAATAGCTACACGACCCAGGACTGTGGCCCCAGAGCGTGCCGAGCC
TCAGCGCCCCACTCACGAGGGCGAAACCAAACGCATGGCTCCCGTCGGCCCAGCTGTGCCGCGTCGGACA
CTTCGTCATTGATTATCCGCCCGTCGGGCCGATGGCGCGACCGGAACAGCATTTACCAGATTGTTCCAGA
CAGCCTCGGGGATTTAGGTCTAGTAGCTGTCCGAGCTTGGCGTGCAGCTTCGGTTCGGTGCCCGGAAGTT
ACCAGCACCAAAACGCGTGGAACTTGTAGCCTGGAGGTAGCTGGCGTAGCGGCTTACTTGTTGCGGATAG
AAGAGAGTCCCGCAGGAGATCGGGTGGAGTGCCACCGGACCGGGTGTTCCGGTCCCCATTGAGGACAGAA
CGGTAGCTGGCTCGGATGTGTGGATAAAGTTGCCGTCGCCTGTCGCGATGGATGGATGGATGGAAGGATG
GATGGAGCCAGTGATTCTGGGTGCCGAGTGCGGATGTGTCACGGGGAAGGCTGCGAGGAACGGCAAAACG
TGCCTCGACCGTGTAACATGACGCAAACGGCAGCGGGGCGGCATGCCATCCGCCGGGGCCATGCCGCGTG
GCCGTCGGATTCGAGATCCACCGAGCCGGAGAGCCCGAAGCACTGACGGATGAAGTCCACGCCAGAAACT
CGGGGGACGTACGTGGTATCGAAGGCCGAGGAGGAGGACAGAGAGCGGAATCGGGACATAACCGGGCCAA
CCGTCCGATCCCGAATCCGAAGGTGGAGGGACTTTGCGTCCGGAGATTCAGAGCCGTGAAACGCGAAATG
CAGCGTCAGACGCCGGAAGCTTCGTCGCGCTGGATGGCGGGCGAGAAGAGGGTTCTGATTTGACCGGCGG
ATGCGGATGCGGGTGCGGATCCGACAGTCGAATGGGAAGGGAGGACTGCAATTCACGGCCACGACCGGGA
GCAGGACTGACTTTGAACTGGTACGGAGCGAGGGTGTGCGGGCGGAGCATATTCCGTCCACATCGAAGTC
GGGGTCGGTACTTGAGACCCTGCAGTCCGGCAAAAAAGGGCAAGGTGTCACCACCCTGCCCTTTTTCTTT
AAAACCGAAAAGATTACTTCGCGTTATGCAGGCTTCCTCGCTCACTGACTCGCTGCGCTCGGTCGTTCGG
CTGCGGCGAGCGGTATCAGCTCACTCAAAGGCGGTAATACGGTTATCCACAGAATCAGGGGATAACGCAG
GAAAGAACATGTGAGCAAAAGGCCAGCAAAAGGCCAGGAACCGTAAAAAGGCCGCGTTGCTGGCGTTTTT
CCACAGGCTCCGCCCCCCTGACGAGCATCACAAAAATCGACGCTCAAGTCAGAGGTGGCGAAACCCGACA
GGACTATAAAGATACCAGGCGTTTCCCCCTGGAAGCTCCCTCGTGCGCTCTCCTGTTCCGACCCTGCCGC
TTACCGGATACCTGTCCGCCTTTCTCCCTTCGGGAAGCGTGGCGCTTTCTCATAGCTCACGCTGTAGGTA
TCTCAGTTCGGTGTAGGTCGTTCGCTCCAAGCTGGGCTGTGTGCACGAACCCCCCGTTCAGCCCGACCGC
TGCGCCTTATCCGGTAACTATCGTCTTGAGTCCAACCCGGTAAGACACGACTTATCGCCACTGGCAGCAG
CCACTGGTAACAGGATTAGCAGAGCGAGGTATGTAGGCGGTGCTACAGAGTTCTTGAAGTGGTGGCCTAA
CTACGGCTACACTAGAAGAACAGTATTTGGTATCTGCGCTCTGCTGAAGCCAGTTACCTTCGGAAAAAGA
GTTGGTAGCTCTTGATCCGGCAAACAAACCACCGCTGGTAGCGGTGGTTTTTTTGTTTGCAAGCAGCAGA
TTACGCGCAGAAAAAAAGGATCTCAAGAAGATCCTTTGATCTTTTCTACGGGGTCTGACGCTCAGTGGAA
CGAAAACTCACGTTAAGGGATTTTGGTCATGAGATTATCAAAAAGGATCTTCACCTAGATCCTTTTAAAT
TAAAAATGAAGTTTTAAATCAATCTAAAGTATATATGAGTAAACTTGGTCTGACAGCTCGAGGCTTGGAT
TCTCACCAATAAAAAACGCCCGGCGGCAACCGAGCGTTCTGAACAAATCCAGATGGAGTTCTGAGGTCAT
TACTGGATCTATCAACAGGAGTCCAAGCGAGCTCGATATCAAATTACGCCCCGCCCTGCCACTCATCGCA
GTACTGTTGTAATTCATTAAGCATTCTGCCGACATGGAAGCCATCACAAACGGCATGATGAACCTGAATC
GCCAGCGGCATCAGCACCTTGTCGCCTTGCGTATAATATTTGCCCATGGTGAAAACGGGGGCGAAGAAGT
TGTCCATATTGGCCACGTTTAAATCAAAACTGGTGAAACTCACCCAGGGATTGGCTGAGACGAAAAACAT
ATTCTCAATAAACCCTTTAGGGAAATAGGCCAGGTTTTCACCGTAACACGCCACATCTTGCGAATATATG
TGTAGAAACTGCCGGAAATCGTCGTGGTATTCACTCCAGAGCGATGAAAACGTTTCAGTTTGCTCATGGA
AAACGGTGTAACAAGGGTGAACACTATCCCATATCACCAGCTCACCGTCTTTCATTGCCATACGAAATTC
CGGATGAGCATTCATCAGGCGGGCAAGAATGTGAATAAAGGCCGGATAAAACTTGTGCTTATTTTTCTTT
ACGGTCTTTAAAAAGGCCGTAATATCCAGCTGAACGGTCTGGTTATAGGTACATTGAGCAACTGACTGAA
ATGCCTCAAAATGTTCTTTACGATGCCATTGGGATATATCAACGGTGGTATATCCAGTGATTTTTTTCTC
CAT
