Features (pLannotate 1.2.2; 6 found; start..end, strand, type, name):
     52..146     +  terminator     lambda t0 terminator: transcription terminator from phage lambda
    329..917     +  rep_origin     ori: high-copy-number ColE1/pMB1/pBR322/pUC origin of replication
   1112..1169    -  terminator     his operon terminator: This putative transcriptin terminator from the E. coli his operon has a 2-bp deletion introduced during synthesis. Its efficiency has not been determined.
   2998..3041    +  terminator     bacterial terminator: putative bacterial transcription terminator
   3127..3224    +  promoter       cat promoter: promoter of the E. coli cat gene encoding chloramphenicol acetyltransferase
   3225..28      +  CDS            cat (across the origin): CAT_ECOLX - Experimental evidence at protein level: Swiss-Prot protein existence level 1. This enzyme is an effector of chloramphenicol resistance in bacteria. From Escherichia coli. This protein is used as a marker in many commonly used cloning vectors, such as pACYC184.
>Addgene plasmid #136109 | PROM_MpUBE2 | addgene full sequence | sequence record 275127 | Addgene NGS Result
GTACTGCGATGAGTGGCAGGGCGGGGCGTAATTTGATATCGAGCTCGCTTGGACTCCTGTTGATAGATCC
AGTAATGACCTCAGAACTCCATCTGGATTTGTTCAGAACGCTCGGTTGCCGCCGGGCGTTTTTTATTGGT
GAGAATCCAAGCCTCGAGCTGTCAGACCAAGTTTACTCATATATACTTTAGATTGATTTAAAACTTCATT
TTTAATTTAAAAGGATCTAGGTGAAGATCCTTTTTGATAATCTCATGACCAAAATCCCTTAACGTGAGTT
TTCGTTCCACTGAGCGTCAGACCCCGTAGAAAAGATCAAAGGATCTTCTTGAGATCCTTTTTTTCTGCGC
GTAATCTGCTGCTTGCAAACAAAAAAACCACCGCTACCAGCGGTGGTTTGTTTGCCGGATCAAGAGCTAC
CAACTCTTTTTCCGAAGGTAACTGGCTTCAGCAGAGCGCAGATACCAAATACTGTTCTTCTAGTGTAGCC
GTAGTTAGGCCACCACTTCAAGAACTCTGTAGCACCGCCTACATACCTCGCTCTGCTAATCCTGTTACCA
GTGGCTGCTGCCAGTGGCGATAAGTCGTGTCTTACCGGGTTGGACTCAAGACGATAGTTACCGGATAAGG
CGCAGCGGTCGGGCTGAACGGGGGGTTCGTGCACACAGCCCAGCTTGGAGCGAACGACCTACACCGAACT
GAGATACCTACAGCGTGAGCTATGAGAAAGCGCCACGCTTCCCGAAGGGAGAAAGGCGGACAGGTATCCG
GTAAGCGGCAGGGTCGGAACAGGAGAGCGCACGAGGGAGCTTCCAGGGGGAAACGCCTGGTATCTTTATA
GTCCTGTCGGGTTTCGCCACCTCTGACTTGAGCGTCGATTTTTGTGATGCTCGTCAGGGGGGCGGAGCCT
GTGGAAAAACGCCAGCAACGCGGCCTTTTTACGGTTCCTGGCCTTTTGCTGGCCTTTTGCTCACATGTTC
TTTCCTGCGTTATCCCCTGATTCTGTGGATAACCGTATTACCGCCTTTGAGTGAGCTGATACCGCTCGCC
GCAGCCGAACGACCGAGCGCAGCGAGTCAGTGAGCGAGGAAGCCTGCATAACGCGAAGTAATCTTTTCGG
TTTTAAAGAAAAAGGGCAGGGTGGTGACACCTTGCCCTTTTTTGCCGGACTGCAGGGTCTCGAGTACCGA
CCCCGACTTCGATGTGGACGGAATATGCTCCGCCCGCACACCCTCGCTCCGTACCAGTTCAAAGTCAGTC
CTGCTCCCGGTCGTGGCCGTGAATTGCAGTCCTCCCTTCCCATTCGACTGTCGGATCCGCACCCGCATCC
GCATCCGCCGGTCAAATCAGAACCCTCTTCTCGCCCGCCATCCAGCGCGACGAAGCTTCCGGCGTCTGAC
GCTGCATTTCGCGTTTCACGGCTCTGAATCTCCGGACGCAAAGTCCCTCCACCTTCGGATTCGGGATCGG
ACGGTTGGCCCGGTTATGTCCCGATTCCGCTCTCTGTCCTCCTCCTCGGCCTTCGATACCACGTACGTCC
CCCGAGTTTCTGGCGTGGACTTCATCCGTCAGTGCTTCGGGCTCTCCGGCTCGGTGGATCTCGAATCCGA
CGGCCACGCGGCATGGCCCCGGCGGATGGCATGCCGCCCCGCTGCCGTTTGCGTCATGTTACACGGTCGA
GGCACGTTTTGCCGTTCCTCGCAGCCTTCCCCGTGACACATCCGCACTCGGCACCCAGAATCACTGGCTC
CATCCATCCTTCCATCCATCCATCCATCGCGACAGGCGACGGCAACTTTATCCACACATCCGAGCCAGCT
ACCGTTCTGTCCTCAATGGGGACCGGAACACCCGGTCCGGTGGCACTCCACCCGATCTCCTGCGGGACTC
TCTTCTATCCGCAACAAGTAAGCCGCTACGCCAGCTACCTCCAGGCTACAAGTTCCACGCGTTTTGGTGC
TGGTAACTTCCGGGCACCGAACCGAAGCTGCACGCCAAGCTCGGACAGCTACTAGACCTAAATCCCCGAG
GCTGTCTGGAACAATCTGGTAAATGCTGTTCCGGTCGCGCCATCGGCCCGACGGGCGGATAATCAATGAC
GAAGTGTCCGACGCGGCACAGCTGGGCCGACGGGAGCCATGCGTTTGGTTTCGCCCTCGTGAGTGGGGCG
CTGAGGCTCGGCACGCTCTGGGGCCACAGTCCTGGGTCGTGTAGCTATTTAATCCTGCTCCGAAATTCCC
TTCCAGATGGACGGACATTCAGAGGGTCAGTCGGTCAGTCGCCCCGATCTAGCTAGCCCCGGTCCCCGTC
GATCCTGGCCGCAGCGACAGTCCACTTGTTCGACCCTTTCAGCGCTCGTCGTTCCCTTCGTTCGTGCCTT
GCGGAGGACTGCAGAGACTCACGTCCGGCCTCGTCGTCCCGTCGCTCGGGGCCTTGCTTCTCCACGCTAC
GCGACGCGTCACCCCCGTCGTCCCAGTTCTTCCCGGCCCTCGTCGTCCTCTTTCGGGCCCCGACTGCCGC
ACCTGCCGGTCCGTCCGCCCGGTTTCGACGGTCCCCATCCCGCTGCCGGTAGCATGTCCACACCTACGAT
CGCCTGGTTCGAGCCTATGGCCAGAAATGCTATTCTCACGTTCGAGTCCGGTGACCACCCCCGGCCCACC
GAATGACCCATGTGCCATCATGGCCGTGCCGGGCCTTGCAGGGAAGTCCGGATTACGCAATGATTTCCGA
AGCCAGGGGTCGCCGACTTTGGGCTTCCACGTCCTGCGACTCGATTCCCTTGTCATGACCGCACCGCGGC
CTTCTCCCCGCTCGGCCCCCAACCTGAGTTCAGGCTGTCGGAATAATGCCATGCACGTTTCCCCCCGCAC
GGTAAACACTGTACCCGAGATCTATCCGCAAGGAGGTTTTGGGTTGGGCGGTTTCGCATTTAGTGGTTGG
AGGGCTGGAAACACCGCCAAAATTTTTATCCGCCCCGTCTCCTGAGACCGAATTCCAGAAATCATCCTTA
GCGAAAGCTAAGGATTTTTTTTATCTGAAATTCTGCCTCGTGATACGCCTATTTTTATAGGTTAATGTCA
TGATAATAATGGTTTCTTAGACGTCAGGTGGCACTCGAGTTGATCGGGCACGTAAGAGGTTCCAACTTTC
ACCATAATGAAATAAGATCACTACCGGGCGTATTTTTTGAGTTATCGAGATTTTCAGGAGCTAAGGAAGC
TAAAATGGAGAAAAAAATCACTGGATATACCACCGTTGATATATCCCAATGGCATCGTAAAGAACATTTT
GAGGCATTTCAGTCAGTTGCTCAATGTACCTATAACCAGACCGTTCAGCTGGATATTACGGCCTTTTTAA
AGACCGTAAAGAAAAATAAGCACAAGTTTTATCCGGCCTTTATTCACATTCTTGCCCGCCTGATGAATGC
TCATCCGGAATTTCGTATGGCAATGAAAGACGGTGAGCTGGTGATATGGGATAGTGTTCACCCTTGTTAC
ACCGTTTTCCATGAGCAAACTGAAACGTTTTCATCGCTCTGGAGTGAATACCACGACGATTTCCGGCAGT
TTCTACACATATATTCGCAAGATGTGGCGTGTTACGGTGAAAACCTGGCCTATTTCCCTAAAGGGTTTAT
TGAGAATATGTTTTTCGTCTCAGCCAATCCCTGGGTGAGTTTCACCAGTTTTGATTTAAACGTGGCCAAT
ATGGACAACTTCTTCGCCCCCGTTTTCACCATGGGCAAATATTATACGCAAGGCGACAAGGTGCTGATGC
CGCTGGCGATTCAGGTTCATCATGCCGTTTGTGATGGCTTCCATGTCGGCAGAATGCTTAATGAATTACA
ACA
